>Addgene plasmid #231901 | pHD-FlpTag-DsRed-HDR-ph1 | addgene full sequence | sequence record 468183 | Addgene NGS Result
CCAGAAATTATCACTGTTATTCTTTAGAATGGTGCAAAGAGAAGTTCCTATACTTTCTAGAGAATAGGAA
CTTCCCGTCTTCCCGCGGACATATGCACACCTGCGATCGTAGTGCCCCAACTGGGGTAACCTTTGAGTTC
TCTCAGTTGGGGGCGTAGATAACTTCGTATAATGTATGCTATACGAAGTTATCGTACGGGATCTAATTCA
ATTAGAGACTAATTCAATTAGAGCTAATTCAATTAGGATCCAAGCTTATCGATTTCGAACCCTCGACCGC
CGGAGTATAAATAGAGGCGCTTCGTCTACGGAGCGACAATTCAATTCAAACAAGCAAAGTGAACACGTCG
CTAAGCGAAAGCTAAGCAAATAAACAAGCGCAGCTGAACAAGCTAAACAATCGGCTCGAAGCCGGTCGCC
ACCATGGCCTCCTCCGAGGACGTCATCAAGGAGTTCATGCGCTTCAAGGTGCGCATGGAGGGCTCCGTGA
ACGGCCACGAGTTCGAGATCGAGGGCGAGGGCGAGGGCCGCCCCTACGAGGGCACCCAGACCGCCAAGCT
GAAGGTGACCAAGGGCGGCCCCCTGCCCTTCGCCTGGGACATCCTGTCCCCCCAGTTCCAGTACGGCTCC
AAGGTGTACGTGAAGCACCCCGCCGACATCCCCGACTACAAGAAGCTGTCCTTCCCCGAGGGCTTCAAGT
GGGAGCGCGTGATGAACTTCGAGGACGGCGGCGTGGTGACCGTGACCCAGGACTCCTCCCTCCAGGACGG
CTCCTTCATCTACAAGGTGAAGTTCATCGGCGTGAACTTCCCCTCCGACGGCCCCGTAATGCAGAAGAAG
ACTATGGGCTGGGAGGCGTCCACCGAGCGCCTGTACCCCCGCGACGGCGTGCTGAAGGGCGAGATCCACA
AGGCCCTGAAGCTGAAGGACGGCGGCCACTACCTGGTGGAGTTCAAGTCCATCTACATGGCCAAGAAGCC
CGTGCAGCTGCCCGGCTACTACTACGTGGACTCCAAGCTGGACATCACCTCCCACAACGAGGACTACACC
ATCGTGGAGCAGTACGAGCGCGCCGAGGGCCGCCACCACCTGTTCCTGTAGGGGCCGCGACTCTAGATCA
TAATCAGCCATACCACATTTGTAGAGGTTTTACTTGCTTTAAAAAACCTCCCACACCTCCCCCTGAACCT
GAAACATAAAATGAATGCAATTGTTGTTGTTAACTTGTTTATTGCAGCTTATAATGGTTACAAATAAAGC
AATAGCATCACAAATTTCACAAATAAAGCATTTTTTTCACTGCATTCTAGTTGTGGTTTGTCCAAACTCA
TCAATGTATCTTAACCGGTATAACTTCGTATAATGTATGCTATACGAAGTTATAGAAGAGCACTCCGTCT
TCAACCCCTTGTGTCATGTCGGCGACCCTACGCCCCCAACTGAGAGAACTCAAAGGTTACCCCAGTTGGG
GCACTACTCCCGAAAACCGCTTCTGACCTGGGAAGCTTGTTCCATCCCACTCGAGTACGTAGGTACCTCA
GACTGGCCGTCGTTTTACAACACAGAAAGAGTTTGTAGAAACGCAAAAAGGCCATCCGTCAGGGGCCTTC
TGCTTAGTTTGATGCCTGGCAGTTCCCTACTCTCGCCTTCCGCTTCCTCGCTCACTGACTCGCTGCGCTC
GGTCGTTCGGCTGCGGCGAGCGGTATCAGCTCACTCAAAGGCGGTAATACGGTTATCCACAGAATCAGGG
GATAACGCAGGAAAGAACATGTGAGCAAAAGGCCAGCAAAAGGCCAGGAACCGTAAAAAGGCCGCGTTGC
TGGCGTTTTTCCATAGGCTCCGCCCCCCTGACGAGCATCACAAAAATCGACGCTCAAGTCAGAGGTGGCG
AAACCCGACAGGACTATAAAGATACCAGGCGTTTCCCCCTGGAAGCTCCCTCGTGCGCTCTCCTGTTCCG
ACCCTGCCGCTTACCGGATACCTGTCCGCCTTTCTCCCTTCGGGAAGCGTGGCGCTTTCTCATAGCTCAC
GCTGTAGGTATCTCAGTTCGGTGTAGGTCGTTCGCTCCAAGCTGGGCTGTGTGCACGAACCCCCCGTTCA
GCCCGACCGCTGCGCCTTATCCGGTAACTATCGTCTTGAGTCCAACCCGGTAAGACACGACTTATCGCCA
CTGGCAGCAGCCACTGGTAACAGGATTAGCAGAGCGAGGTATGTAGGCGGTGCTACAGAGTTCTTGAAGT
GGTGGGCTAACTACGGCTACACTAGAAGAACAGTATTTGGTATCTGCGCTCTGCTGAAGCCAGTTACCTT
CGGAAAAAGAGTTGGTAGCTCTTGATCCGGCAAACAAACCACCGCTGGTAGCGGTGGTTTTTTTGTTTGC
AAGCAGCAGATTACGCGCAGAAAAAAAGGATCTCAAGAAGATCCTTTGATCTTTTCTACGGGGTCTGACG
CTCAGTGGAACGACGCGCGCGTAACTCACGTTAAGGGATTTTGGTCATGAGCTTGCGCCGTCCCGTCAAG
TCAGCGTAATGCTCTGCTTACCAATGCTTAATCAGTGAGGCACCTATCTCAGCGATCTGTCTATTTCGTT
CATCCATAGTTGCCTGACTCCCCGTCGTGTAGATAACTACGATACGGGAGGGCTTACCATCTGGCCCCAG
CGCTGCGATGATACCGCGAGAACCACGCTCACCGGCTCCGGATTTATCAGCAATAAACCAGCCAGCCGGA
AGGGCCGAGCGCAGAAGTGGTCCTGCAACTTTATCCGCCTCCATCCAGTCTATTAATTGTTGCCGGGAAG
CTAGAGTAAGTAGTTCGCCAGTTAATAGTTTGCGCAACGTTGTTGCCATCGCTACAGGCATCGTGGTGTC
ACGCTCGTCGTTTGGTATGGCTTCATTCAGCTCCGGTTCCCAACGATCAAGGCGAGTTACATGATCCCCC
ATGTTGTGCAAAAAAGCGGTTAGCTCCTTCGGTCCTCCGATCGTTGTCAGAAGTAAGTTGGCCGCAGTGT
TATCACTCATGGTTATGGCAGCACTGCATAATTCTCTTACTGTCATGCCATCCGTAAGATGCTTTTCTGT
GACTGGTGAGTACTCAACCAAGTCATTCTGAGAATAGTGTATGCGGCGACCGAGTTGCTCTTGCCCGGCG
TCAATACGGGATAATACCGCGCCACATAGCAGAACTTTAAAAGTGCTCATCATTGGAAAACGTTCTTCGG
GGCGAAAACTCTCAAGGATCTTACCGCTGTTGAGATCCAGTTCGATGTAACCCACTCGTGCACCCAACTG
ATCTTCAGCATCTTTTACTTTCACCAGCGTTTCTGGGTGAGCAAAAACAGGAAGGCAAAATGCCGCAAAA
AAGGGAATAAGGGCGACACGGAAATGTTGAATACTCATATTCTTCCTTTTTCAATATTATTGAAGCATTT
ATCAGGGTTATTGTCTCATGAGCGGATACATATTTGAATGTATTTAGAAAAATAAACAAATAGGGGTCAG
TGTTACAACCAATTAACCAATTCTGAACATTATCGCGAGCCCATTTATACCTGAATATGGCTCATAACAC
CCCTTGTTTGCCTGGCGGCAGTAGCGCGGTGGTCCCACCTGACCCCATGCCGAACTCAGAAGTGAAACGC
CGTAGCGCCGATGGTAGTGTGGGGACTCCCCATGCGAGAGTAGGGAACTGCCAGGCATCAAATAAAACGA
AAGGCTCAGTCGAAAGACTGGGCCTTTCGCCCGGGCTAATTATGGGGTGTCGCCCTTCGCTGAAGCAGGT
GGAATTCTTGCATGCTCCTAGGTATACTGCAGTTGCTATCTATTACAAAGTCCCAGGTCAGAAGCGGTTT
TCGGGAGTAGTGCCCCAACTGGGGTAACCTTTGAGTTCTCTCAGTTGGGGGCGTAGGGTCGCCGACATGA
CACAAGGGGTTGAAGACTTCTGAAGTTCCTATTCTATCAGAAGTATAGGAACTTCAGCGGCTGGATTGTA
GCTGCTATTAGCAATATGAAACCTCTTAGAAGTTCCTATTCTCTAGAAAGTATAGGAACTTCGAATTCTG
GCGACTTGTCGCATCTTTCTCTGAGTGGGTAAGGTCATTGTGGGGTCTTAAGGGCTAAAGGGTAGTGATG
ATGAAGGCATTTGATGCCATTGTTCAATAACTTACCTCCGGAACCTCCGCTTCCACCGCTACCTCCCTTG
TACAGCTCATCCATGCCCAGGGTGATGCCGGCGGCGGTCACGAACTCCAGCAGCACCATGTGATCGCGCT
TCTCGTTGGGGTCCTTGGACAGCACGCTCTGGGTGCTCAGGTAGTGGTTATCGGGCAGCAGCACTGGGCC
GTCGCCGATGGGGGTGTTCTGCTGGTAGTGATCGGCCAGCTGCACGGAGCCATCCTCCACATTGTGGCGG
ATCTTGAAGTTGGCCTTGATGCCGTTCTTCTGCTTATCGGCGGTGATGTACACGTTGTGGCTGTTGAAGT
TGTACTCCAGCTTGTGGCCCAGGATGTTGCCATCCTCCTTGAAATCGATGCCCTTCAGCTCGATGCGGTT
CACCAGGGTATCGCCCTCGAACTTCACCTCGGCGCGGGTCTTGTAGGTGCCGTCATCCTTGAAGCTGATG
GTGCGCTCCTGCACGTAGCCCTCGGGCATGGCGCTCTTGAAGAAATCGTGCTGCTTCATGTGATCGGGGT
AGCGGCTGAAGCACTGCACGCCGTAGGTCAGGGTGGTCACCAGGGTGGGCCAGGGCACGGGCAGCTTGCC
GGTGGTGCAGATGAACTTCAGGGTCAGCTTGCCGTTGGTGGCGTCGCCCTCGCCCTCGCCGCGCACGCTG
AACTTGTGGCCGTTCACGTCGCCATCCAGCTCCACCAGGATGGGCACCACGCCGGTGAACAGCTCCTCGC
CCTTGGACACGGATCCGGATCCGCCGCTACCTCCGCTTCCACCGGAACCTCCGCCACCTGCGGAAGAGAG
ATAAATCGGTTGATTAAAATTAGTTCAAGAATAATTAGTATATTTAAACATGCCGGGGATGGGACAAGTC
GCCATGTTGGATCGACTGAAGTTCCTATACTTCTGATAGAATAGGAACTTCTTGCCTTAAC
Features (pLannotate 1.2.2; 22 found; start..end, strand, type, name):
     41..74      -  protein_bind   FRT (minimal): supports FLP-mediated excision but not integration (Turan and Bode, 2011) FLP recombinase from the Saccharomyces cerevisiae 2μ plasmid
    109..158     +  protein_bind   phage φC31 attP (fragment): attachment site of phage φC31 phage φC31 integrase
    159..192     -  protein_bind   loxP: Cre-mediated recombination occurs in the 8-bp core sequence (GCATACAT). Cre recombinase
    280..402     +  promoter       hsp70 promoter (fragment): Drosophila melanogaster hsp70Bb promoter
    424..1098    +  CDS            DsRed-Express: DsRed-Express is a basic (constitutively fluorescent) orange fluorescent protein published in 2002, derived from Discosoma sp.. It is reported to be a rapidly-maturing tetramer with low acid sensitivity.
   1116..1199    +  CDS            large T antigen (fragment): large T antigen from SV40 (simian virus 40)
   1222..1343    +  polyA_signal   SV40 poly(A) signal: SV40 polyadenylation signal
   1350..1383    -  protein_bind   loxP: Cre-mediated recombination occurs in the 8-bp core sequence (GCATACAT). Cre recombinase
   1403..1502    -  protein_bind   phage φC31 attP: attachment site of phage φC31 phage φC31 integrase
   1542..1561    +  CDS            lacZα (fragment): LacZα fragment of β-galactosidase; lacZ fragment
   1586..1603    -  terminator     rrnB T2 terminator (fragment): transcription terminator T2 from the E. coli rrnB gene
   1828..2416    -  rep_origin     ori: high-copy-number ColE1/pMB1/pBR322/pUC origin of replication
   2538..3398    -  CDS            AmpR: β-lactamase; bla; confers resistance to ampicillin, carbenicillin, and related antibiotics
   3401..3497    -  promoter       AmpR promoter (fragment): bla
   3527..3551    -  CDS            KanR (fragment): aminoglycoside phosphotransferase; aph(3')-Ia; confers resistance to kanamycin
   3580..3695    +  ncRNA          5S rRNA: Accession: RF00001 - 5S ribosomal RNA
   3699..3739    +  terminator     rrnB T1 terminator (fragment): transcription terminator T1 from the E. coli rrnB gene
   3832..3931    +  protein_bind   phage φC31 attP: attachment site of phage φC31 phage φC31 integrase
   3980..4018    -  intron         β-globin intron (fragment): internally truncated intron from human β-globin
   4019..4052    +  protein_bind   FRT (minimal): supports FLP-mediated excision but not integration (Turan and Bode, 2011) FLP recombinase from the Saccharomyces cerevisiae 2μ plasmid
   4197..4907    -  CDS            Superfolder GFP: Superfolder GFP is a basic (constitutively fluorescent) green fluorescent protein published in 2005, derived from Aequorea victoria. It is reported to be a very rapidly-maturing weak dimer.
   5092..41      -  intron         β-globin intron (fragment) (across the origin): internally truncated intron from human β-globin
