[The description below was written by a language model from this plasmid's Addgene catalogue record and pLannotate feature annotations shown in this document.]
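Description:
pHD-FlpTag-DsRed-HDR-ph1 is a double-stranded DNA donor plasmid for homology-directed genomic integration of a conditional GFP tagging cassette. It is built on the pHD-DsRed backbone and, although catalogued as a bacterial expression vector, bacteria serve only for propagation. It is maintained at high copy through a ColE1/pUC-type origin and selected with ampicillin via the β-lactamase gene. The recorded size is about 5.1 kb. The record does not list homology arms or a target locus, so these are presumably added by the user for each gene of interest.

The payload is the synthetic FlpTag cassette, in which a splice acceptor, GFP (annotated as superfolder GFP) and a splice donor sit in inverted orientation, flanked on each side by FRT and FRT14 sites. The feature table detects the two minimal FRT sites in opposite orientation around the reverse-strand GFP, but not the FRT14 variants or the splice signals by name. Short fragments annotated as β-globin intron lie next to the FRT sites and may correspond to the splice sequences. Placed in an intron of a target gene, the inverted cassette is designed to be silent. Flp recombinase flips it into the sense orientation, and GFP is then spliced in as an artificial exon, tagging the endogenous protein only in Flp-expressing cells. "ph1" denotes the codon phase 1 version, chosen to keep the reading frame at the insertion site.

Integration events are scored with a 3xP3-DsRed marker, seen in the table as a Drosophila hsp70 minimal promoter fragment, DsRed-Express and the SV40 poly(A) signal. This marker is flanked by loxP sites, which allow its removal by Cre. φC31 attP sites are also annotated around the cassettes. The associated work used this approach to map ion channel distribution in motion-sensing neurons.
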