Addgene plasmid #231901: pHD-FlpTag-DsRed-HDR-ph1
Purpose: dsDNA donor vector with 3xP3-DsRed and FlpTag-GFP for precise genomic targeting and integration of the FlpTag-GFP cassette with codon phase 1.
Depositing lab: Alexander Borst. Depositing organization: Max Planck Institute for Biological Intelligence. Publication: Conditional protein tagging methods reveal highly specific subcellular distribution of ion channels in motion-sensing neurons. Fendl S, Vieira RM, Borst A. Elife. 2020 Oct 20;9:e62953. doi: 10.7554/eLife.62953. PubMed 33079061.
Backbone
  Vector backbone: pHD-DsRed
  Backbone manufacturer: Kate O'Connor-Giles
  Backbone size w/o insert (bp): 4048
  Total vector size (bp): 5103
  Vector type: Bacterial Expression
Growth in bacteria
  Bacterial resistance: Ampicillin, 100 μg/mL
  Growth temperature: 37°C
  Growth strain: DH5alpha
  Copy number: High Copy
Gene/Insert
  Gene/Insert name: Frt-Frt14-SD-GFP-SA-Frt-Frt14
  Species: Synthetic
  Insert size (bp): 1352
  Cloning method: Gibson Cloning
  Sequencing primers: 5′ TGTAAAACGACGGCCAGT; 3′ ATGGCTCATAACACCCCTTG
Terms and licenses: Academic/Nonprofit Terms; Industry Terms: Not Available to Industry
Depositor comments: The FlpTag insertion consists of an inverted sequence containing a splice acceptor (SA), GFP, and a splice donor (SD), flanked on either side by FRT and FRT14 recombination sites. This configuration allows conditional protein tagging, where the cassette orientation is controlled by Flp recombinase, enabling specific expression of GFP in targeted cells or tissues.
How to cite: pHD-FlpTag-DsRed-HDR-ph1 was a gift from Alexander Borst (Addgene plasmid # 231901 ; http://n2t.net/addgene:231901 ; RRID:Addgene_231901)
